Addgene plasmid #236135: EW209 PGK-ZNF35(5-8)-ZNF35(5-8)-deImmunLink-NZF(FLP-IN)
Purpose: Plasmid encoding the ZNF35/ZNF35 zinc finger array attached by a deimmunized linker to the NZF transcriptional activation domain, under control of PGK promoter
Depositing lab: Xiaojing Gao. Depositing organization: Stanford University. Publication: Machine-guided dual-objective protein engineering for deimmunization and therapeutic functions. Wolfsberg E, Paul JS, Tycko J, Chen B, Bassik MC, Bintu L, Alizadeh AA, Gao XJ. Cell Syst. 2025 Jul 16;16(7):101299. doi: 10.1016/j.cels.2025.101299. Epub 2025 Jun 3. PubMed 40466641.
Backbone
  Vector backbone: FLP-IN
  Vector type: Mammalian Expression
  Selectable markers: Hygromycin
Growth in bacteria
  Bacterial resistance: Ampicillin, 100 μg/mL
  Growth temperature: 37°C
  Growth strain: DH5alpha
  Copy number: High Copy
Gene/Insert
  Gene/Insert name: ZNF35(5-8)-ZNF35(5-8)-deImmunLink-NZF
  Species: Synthetic
  Promoter: PGK
  Cloning method: Gibson Cloning
Terms and licenses: Academic/Nonprofit Terms; Industry Terms: Not Available to Industry
Depositor comments: See https://benchling.com/s/seq-M3zUdiaPe3l8Ba5th2Ik?m=slm-lmG9OwFe33l2cbnnSJXlfor annotated sequence. Please visit https://doi.org/10.1101/2025.02.24.639918 for bioRxiv preprint.
How to cite: EW209 PGK-ZNF35(5-8)-ZNF35(5-8)-deImmunLink-NZF(FLP-IN) was a gift from Xiaojing Gao (Addgene plasmid # 236135 ; http://n2t.net/addgene:236135 ; RRID:Addgene_236135)
