[The description below was written by a language model from this plasmid's Addgene catalogue record and pLannotate feature annotations shown in this document.]
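Description:
EW209 PGK-ZNF35(5-8)-ZNF35(5-8)-deImmunLink-NZF(FLP-IN) is a 6.1 kb mammalian expression plasmid built on a Flp-In type backbone and encoding a fully synthetic transcriptional activator. It is propagated in E. coli at high copy from a ColE1/pUC-type origin with ampicillin selection (AmpR under its own bla promoter). Remnants of an f1 origin and of lac regulatory elements are also annotated in the backbone.

The payload is driven by the mouse PGK promoter and terminated by a bGH polyadenylation signal. According to the record, the open reading frame comprises two copies of fingers 5–8 of ZNF35 arranged in tandem as a DNA-binding zinc finger array, joined through a deimmunized linker to the NZF activation domain. The automated annotation detects only part of this. A short zinc-finger-like match at the start of the coding region is labelled as a C. elegans protein and is probably a homology artefact. It is followed downstream by three consecutive fragments matching NCOA3, ZNF473 and FOXO6, which appear to be the three components that give the NZF activator its name. The zinc finger repeats and the linker themselves are not individually annotated.

Downstream of the expression cassette lies an FRT site directly followed by a hygromycin resistance coding sequence and an SV40 poly(A) signal, with no complete promoter annotated upstream. This arrangement is typical of Flp-In vectors: FLP-mediated recombination into a genomic FRT landing pad places the HygR gene behind a resident promoter, so hygromycin selects for single-copy, site-specific integrants. The construct fits work on engineering protein components for reduced immunogenicity while retaining therapeutic function, here tested as a human-derived synthetic transcription factor.
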