Features (pLannotate 1.2.2; 21 found; start..end, strand, type, name):
    193..781     -  rep_origin     ori: high-copy-number ColE1/pMB1/pBR322/pUC origin of replication
    952..1812    -  CDS            AmpR: β-lactamase; bla; confers resistance to ampicillin, carbenicillin, and related antibiotics
   1813..1917    -  promoter       AmpR promoter: bla
   1976..2028    -  misc_feature   bom (fragment): basis of mobility region from pBR322
   2183..2682    +  promoter       PGK promoter: mouse phosphoglycerate kinase 1 promoter
   2710..2793    +  CDS            mnm-2 (fragment): MNM2_CAEEL - Experimental evidence at protein level: Swiss-Prot protein existence level 1. Required in the M3 pharyngeal motor neuron to guide the growth cone of the sister M2 motor neuron during axon development. From Caenorhabditis elegans.
   3382..3549    +  CDS            Ncoa3 (fragment): NCOA3_MOUSE - Also known as Aib1, Pcip, Rac3, Tram1. Experimental evidence at protein level: Swiss-Prot protein existence level 1. Nuclear receptor coactivator that directly binds nuclear receptors and stimulates the transcriptional activities in a hormone- dependent fashion. Plays a central role in creating a multisubunit coactivator complex, probably via remodeling of chromatin. Involved in the coactivation of different nuclear receptors, such as for steroids (GR and ER), retinoids (RARs and RXRs), thyroid hormone (TRs), vitamin D3 (VDR) and prostanoids (PPARs). Displays histone acetyltransf
   3565..3708    +  CDS            ZNF473 (fragment): ZN473_HUMAN - Also known as KIAA1141, ZFP100. Experimental evidence at protein level: Swiss-Prot protein existence level 1. Involved in histone 3'-end pre-mRNA processing by associating with U7 snRNP and interacting with SLBP/pre-mRNA complex. Increases histone 3'-end pre-mRNA processing but has no effect on U7 snRNP levels, when overexpressed. Required for cell cycle progression from G1 to S phases. From Homo sapiens (Human).
   3724..3858    +  CDS            FOXO6 (fragment): FOXO6_HUMAN - Experimental evidence at protein level: Swiss-Prot protein existence level 1. Transcriptional activator. From Homo sapiens (Human).
   3971..4195    +  polyA_signal   bGH poly(A) signal: bovine growth hormone polyadenylation signal
   4211..4234    +  polyA_signal   bGH poly(A) signal (fragment): bovine growth hormone polyadenylation signal
   4238..4259    +  promoter       SV40 promoter (fragment): SV40 enhancer and early promoter
   4280..4513    +  rep_origin     f1 ori (fragment) (sequence partly withheld): f1 bacteriophage origin of replication; arrow indicates direction of (+) strand synthesis
   4518..4565    +  protein_bind   FRT: FLP-mediated recombination occurs in the 8-bp core sequence TCTAGAAA (Turan and Bode, 2011). FLP recombinase from the Saccharomyces cerevisiae 2μ plasmid
   4573..5595    +  CDS            HygR: aminoglycoside phosphotransferase from E. coli; aph(4)-Ia; confers resistance to hygromycin
   5605..5730    +  CDS            ble (fragment): BLE_KLEPN - Experimental evidence at protein level: Swiss-Prot protein existence level 1. Binding protein with a strong affinity to the bleomycin family of antibiotics. Binds to CL990; an antimitotic-antibiotic compound. From Klebsiella pneumoniae.
   5725..5846    +  polyA_signal   SV40 poly(A) signal: SV40 polyadenylation signal
   5919..5935    -  protein_bind   lac operator: The lac repressor binds to the lac operator to inhibit transcription in E. coli. This inhibition can be relieved by adding lactose or isopropyl-β-D-thiogalactopyranoside (IPTG). lac repressor encoded by lacI
   5943..5973    -  promoter       lac promoter: promoter for the E. coli lac operon
   5988..6009    -  protein_bind   CAP binding site: CAP binding activates transcription in the presence of cAMP. E. coli catabolite activator protein
   6022..10      -  CDS            lacI (fragment) (across the origin): lac repressor; lacI; The lac repressor binds to the lac operator to inhibit transcription in E. coli. This inhibition can be relieved by adding lactose or isopropyl-β-D-thiogalactopyranoside (IPTG).
>Addgene plasmid #236135 | EW209 PGK-ZNF35(5-8)-ZNF35(5-8)-deImmunLink-NZF(FLP-IN) | addgene full sequence | sequence record 471371 | Addgene NGS Result
TATTGGGCGCTCTTCCGCTTCCTCGCTCACTGACTCGCTGCGCTCGGTCGTTCGGCTGCGGCGAGCGGTA
TCAGCTCACTCAAAGGCGGTAATACGGTTATCCACAGAATCAGGGGATAACGCAGGAAAGAACATGTGAG
CAAAAGGCCAGCAAAAGGCCAGGAACCGTAAAAAGGCCGCGTTGCTGGCGTTTTTCCATAGGCTCCGCCC
CCCTGACGAGCATCACAAAAATCGACGCTCAAGTCAGAGGTGGCGAAACCCGACAGGACTATAAAGATAC
CAGGCGTTTCCCCCTGGAAGCTCCCTCGTGCGCTCTCCTGTTCCGACCCTGCCGCTTACCGGATACCTGT
CCGCCTTTCTCCCTTCGGGAAGCGTGGCGCTTTCTCATAGCTCACGCTGTAGGTATCTCAGTTCGGTGTA
GGTCGTTCGCTCCAAGCTGGGCTGTGTGCACGAACCCCCCGTTCAGCCCGACCGCTGCGCCTTATCCGGT
AACTATCGTCTTGAGTCCAACCCGGTAAGACACGACTTATCGCCACTGGCAGCAGCCACTGGTAACAGGA
TTAGCAGAGCGAGGTATGTAGGCGGTGCTACAGAGTTCTTGAAGTGGTGGCCTAACTACGGCTACACTAG
AAGAACAGTATTTGGTATCTGCGCTCTGCTGAAGCCAGTTACCTTCGGAAAAAGAGTTGGTAGCTCTTGA
TCCGGCAAACAAACCACCGCTGGTAGCGGTGGTTTTTTTGTTTGCAAGCAGCAGATTACGCGCAGAAAAA
AAGGATCTCAAGAAGATCCTTTGATCTTTTCTACGGGGTCTGACGCTCAGTGGAACGAAAACTCACGTTA
AGGGATTTTGGTCATGAGATTATCAAAAAGGATCTTCACCTAGATCCTTTTAAATTAAAAATGAAGTTTT
AAATCAATCTAAAGTATATATGAGTAAACTTGGTCTGACAGTTACCAATGCTTAATCAGTGAGGCACCTA
TCTCAGCGATCTGTCTATTTCGTTCATCCATAGTTGCCTGACTCCCCGTCGTGTAGATAACTACGATACG
GGAGGGCTTACCATCTGGCCCCAGTGCTGCAATGATACCGCGAGACCCACGCTCACCGGCTCCAGATTTA
TCAGCAATAAACCAGCCAGCCGGAAGGGCCGAGCGCAGAAGTGGTCCTGCAACTTTATCCGCCTCCATCC
AGTCTATTAATTGTTGCCGGGAAGCTAGAGTAAGTAGTTCGCCAGTTAATAGTTTGCGCAACGTTGTTGC
CATTGCTACAGGCATCGTGGTGTCACGCTCGTCGTTTGGTATGGCTTCATTCAGCTCCGGTTCCCAACGA
TCAAGGCGAGTTACATGATCCCCCATGTTGTGCAAAAAAGCGGTTAGCTCCTTCGGTCCTCCGATCGTTG
TCAGAAGTAAGTTGGCCGCAGTGTTATCACTCATGGTTATGGCAGCACTGCATAATTCTCTTACTGTCAT
GCCATCCGTAAGATGCTTTTCTGTGACTGGTGAGTACTCAACCAAGTCATTCTGAGAATAGTGTATGCGG
CGACCGAGTTGCTCTTGCCCGGCGTCAATACGGGATAATACCGCGCCACATAGCAGAACTTTAAAAGTGC
TCATCATTGGAAAACGTTCTTCGGGGCGAAAACTCTCAAGGATCTTACCGCTGTTGAGATCCAGTTCGAT
GTAACCCACTCGTGCACCCAACTGATCTTCAGCATCTTTTACTTTCACCAGCGTTTCTGGGTGAGCAAAA
ACAGGAAGGCAAAATGCCGCAAAAAAGGGAATAAGGGCGACACGGAAATGTTGAATACTCATACTCTTCC
TTTTTCAATATTATTGAAGCATTTATCAGGGTTATTGTCTCATGAGCGGATACATATTTGAATGTATTTA
GAAAAATAAACAAATAGGGGTTCCGCGCACATTTCCCCGAAAAGTGCCACCTGACGTCGACGGATCGGGA
GATCTCCCGATCCCCTATGGTGCACTCTCAGTACAATCTGCTCTGATGCCGCATAGTTAAGCCAGTATCT
GCTCCCTGCTTGTGTGTTGGAGGTCGCTGAGTAGTGCGCGAGCAAAATTTAAGCTACAACAAGGCAAGGC
TTGACCGACAATTGCATGAAGAATCTGCTTAGGGTTAGGCGTTTTGCGCTGCTTCGTACGGGCCAGATAT
ACGCGTTCTACCGGGTAGGGGAGGCGCTTTTCCCAAGGCAGTCTGGAGCATGCGCTTTAGCAGCCCCGCT
GGGCACTTGGCGCTACACAAGTGGCCTCTGGCCTCGCACACATTCCACATCCACCGGTAGGCGCCAACCG
GCTCCGTTCTTTGGTGGCCCCTTCGCGCCACCTTCTACTCCTCCCCTAGTCAGGAAGTTCCCCCCCGCCC
CGCAGCTCGCGTCGTGCAGGACGTGACAAATGGAAGTAGCACGTCTCATTAGTCTCGTGCAGATGGACAG
CACCGCTGAGCAATGGAAGCGGGTAGGCCTTTGGGGCAGCGGCCAATAGCAGCTTTGCTCCTTCGCTTTC
TGGGCTCAGAGGCTGGGAAGGGGTGGGTCCGGGGGCGGGCTCAGGGGCGGGCTCAGGGGCGGGGCGGGCG
CCCGAAGGTCCTCCGGAGGCCCGGCATTCTGCACGCTTCAAAAGCGCACGTCTGCCGCGCTGTTCTCCTC
TTCCTCATCTCCGGGCCTTTCGACCTGCAGCCCAAGCTTCGCCACCATGTACGAGTGTAATGAGTGCGGT
AAGACCTTCACACGATCTTCTAACCTTATTGTGCATCAACGAATCCATACAGGCGAGAAGCCCTTTGCCT
GCAATGACTGTGGGAAGGCTTTTACTCAGAGTGCCAACTTGATCGTGCATCAGAGAAGCCATACGGGTGA
GAAGCCCTATGAATGCAAGGAATGCGGAAAGGCCTTCTCCTGCTTCAGCCACCTCATTGTACACCAGCGC
ATACACACGGCTGAGAAGCCATACGATTGCTCTGAATGTGGAAAGGCCTTTAGTCAGCTGTCTTGCTTGA
TTGTGCATCAGAGAATTCACACGGGCGAACGCCCCTACGAGTGTAATGAGTGCGGTAAGACCTTCACACG
ATCTTCTAACCTTATTGTGCATCAACGAATCCATACAGGCGAGAAGCCCTTTGCCTGCAATGACTGTGGG
AAGGCTTTTACTCAGAGTGCCAACTTGATCGTGCATCAGAGAAGCCATACGGGTGAGAAGCCCTATGAAT
GCAAGGAATGCGGAAAGGCCTTCTCCTGCTTCAGCCACCTCATTGTACACCAGCGCATACACACGGCTGA
GAAGCCATACGATTGCTCTGAATGTGGAAAGGCCTTTAGTCAGCTGTCTTGCTTGATTGTGCATCAGAGA
ATTCACGCTGCTGCATGGGAGCTAGGAATGTCTGGCGGATCTGAGGGCCAGAGCGACGAGAGAGCCCTGC
TGGACCAGCTGCACACCCTGCTGAGCAACACCGACGCCACCGGCCTGGAGGAGATCGACAGAGCCCTGGG
CATCCCCGAGCTGGTGAACCAGGGCCAGGCCCTGGAGCCCAAGCAGGACGGAGGCTGGGGATCTATGGCC
GAGGAATTCGTGACCCTGAAGGACGTGGGCATGGACTTCACCCTGGGCGACTGGGAGCAGCTGGGCCTGG
AGCAGGGCGACACCTTCTGGGACACCGCCCTGGACAACTGCCAGGACCTGTTCCTGCTGGACCCCCCCGG
CGGAGGAGACGGCCTTGGTTTGGGACACGAGAAGTTCCCCAGCGACCTGGACCTGGACATGTTCAACGGC
AGCCTGGAGTGCGACATGGAGAGCATCATCAGAAGCGAGCTGATGGACGCCGACGGCCTGGACTTCAACT
TCGACAGCTAGGCCGCTCGAGGAGGGCCCGAACAAAAACTCATCTCAGAAGAGGATCTGAATAGCGCCGT
CGACCATCATCATAATCATCATTGAGTTTAAACCCGCTGATCAGCCTCGACTGTGCCTTCTAGTTGCCAG
CCATCTGTTGTTTGCCCCTCCCCCGTGCCTTCCTTGACCCTGGAAGGTGCCACTCCCACTGTCCTTTCCT
AATAAAATGAGGAAATTGCATCGCATTGTCTGAGTAGGTGTCATTCTATTCTGGGGGGTGGGGTGGGGCA
GGACAGCAAGGGGGAGGATTGGGAAGACAATAGCAGGCATGCTGGGGATGCGGTGGGCTCTATGGAGATC
TATCGATGTTCTGGGGATGCGGTGGGCTCTATGGCTTCTGAGGCGGAAAGAACCAGCTGGGGCTCTAGGG
GGTATCCCC
[124 nt withheld, positions 4280-4403]
C
[91 nt withheld, positions 4405-4495]
AGGGTGATGGTTCACGTACCTAGAAGTTCCTATTCCGAAGTTCCTATTCTCTAGAAAGTATAGGAACTTC
CTTGGCCAAAAAGCCTGAACTCACCGCGACGTCTGTCGAGAAGTTTCTGATCGAAAAGTTCGACAGCGTC
TCCGACCTGATGCAGCTCTCGGAGGGCGAAGAATCTCGTGCTTTCAGCTTCGATGTAGGAGGGCGTGGAT
ATGTCCTGCGGGTAAATAGCTGCGCCGATGGTTTCTACAAAGATCGTTATGTTTATCGGCACTTTGCATC
GGCCGCGCTCCCGATTCCGGAAGTGCTTGACATTGGGGAATTCAGCGAGAGCCTGACCTATTGCATCTCC
CGCCGTGCACAGGGTGTCACGTTGCAAGACCTGCCTGAAACCGAACTGCCCGCTGTTCTGCAGCCGGTCG
CGGAGGCCATGGATGCGATCGCTGCGGCCGATCTTAGCCAGACGAGCGGGTTCGGCCCATTCGGACCGCA
AGGAATCGGTCAATACACTACATGGCGTGATTTCATATGCGCGATTGCTGATCCCCATGTGTATCACTGG
CAAACTGTGATGGACGACACCGTCAGTGCGTCCGTCGCGCAGGCTCTCGATGAGCTGATGCTTTGGGCCG
AGGACTGCCCCGAAGTCCGGCACCTCGTGCACGCGGATTTCGGCTCCAACAATGTCCTGACGGACAATGG
CCGCATAACAGCGGTCATTGACTGGAGCGAGGCGATGTTCGGGGATTCCCAATACGAGGTCGCCAACATC
TTCTTCTGGAGGCCGTGGTTGGCTTGTATGGAGCAGCAGACGCGCTACTTCGAGCGGAGGCATCCGGAGC
TTGCAGGATCGCCGCGGCTCCGGGCGTATATGCTCCGCATTGGTCTTGACCAACTCTATCAGAGCTTGGT
TGACGGCAATTTCGATGATGCAGCTTGGGCGCAGGGTCGATGCGACGCAATCGTCCGATCCGGAGCCGGG
ACTGTCGGGCGTACACAAATCGCCCGCAGAAGCGCGGCCGTCTGGACCGATGGCTGTGTAGAAGTACTCG
CCGATAGTGGAAACCGACGCCCCAGCACTCGTCCGAGGGCAAAGGAATAGCACGTACTACGAGATTTCGA
TTCCACCGCCGCCTTCTATGAAAGGTTGGGCTTCGGAATCGTTTTCCGGGACGCCGGCTGGATGATCCTC
CAGCGCGGGGATCTCATGCTGGAGTTCTTCGCCCACCCCAACTTGTTTATTGCAGCTTATAATGGTTACA
AATAAAGCAATAGCATCACAAATTTCACAAATAAAGCATTTTTTTCACTGCATTCTAGTTGTGGTTTGTC
CAAACTCATCAATGTATCTTATCATGTCTGTATACCGTCGACCTCTAGCTAGAGCTTGGCGTAATCATGG
TCATAGCTGTTTCCTGTGTGAAATTGTTATCCGCTCACAATTCCACACAACATACGAGCCGGAAGCATAA
AGTGTAAAGCCTGGGGTGCCTAATGAGTGAGCTAACTCACATTAATTGCGTTGCGCTCACTGCCCGCTTT
CCAGTCGGGAAACCTGTCGTGCCAGCTGCATTAATGAATCGGCCAACGCGCGGGGAGAGGCGGTTTGCG
